Addgene plasmid #66170: Vimentin - APEX2 in pECFP
Purpose: APEX2 fused to the C-terminus human vimentin
Depositing lab: Alice Ting. Publication: Directed evolution of APEX2 for electron microscopy and proximity labeling. Lam SS, Martell JD, Kamer KJ, Deerinck TJ, Ellisman MH, Mootha VK, Ting AY. Nat Methods. 2014 Nov 24. doi: 10.1038/nmeth.3179. PubMed 25419960.
Backbone
  Vector backbone: pECFP
  Backbone manufacturer: Clonetech
  Backbone size w/o insert (bp): 3970
  Total vector size (bp): 6163
  Vector type: Mammalian Expression
Growth in bacteria
  Bacterial resistance: Kanamycin, 50 μg/mL
  Growth temperature: 37°C
  Growth strain: XL1 Blue
  Copy number: Unknown
Gene/Insert
  Gene/Insert name: human Vimentin - APEX2
  Species: H. sapiens (human), Synthetic
  Insert size (bp): 2193
  Mutation: APEX2 contains 4 mutations relative to wt soybean APX: K14D, W41F, E112K, A134P
  Entrez Gene: VIM
  Promoter: CMV
  Tag / fusion protein: Flag epitope tag (DYKDDDDK) (C terminal on insert)
  Cloning method: Restriction Enzyme; 5′ cloning site NheI (not destroyed); 3′ cloning site NotI (not destroyed)
  Sequencing primers: 5′ CMVf (CGCAAATGGGCGGTAGGCGTG)
Terms and licenses: Academic/Nonprofit Terms; Industry Terms: Not Available to Industry
How to cite: Vimentin - APEX2 in pECFP was a gift from Alice Ting (Addgene plasmid # 66170 ; http://n2t.net/addgene:66170 ; RRID:Addgene_66170)
