[The description below was written by a language model from this plasmid's Addgene catalogue record and pLannotate feature annotations shown in this document.]
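Description:
Vimentin - APEX2 in pECFP is a 6,163 bp mammalian expression plasmid built on the pECFP backbone, in which a 2,193 bp insert cloned between NheI and NotI encodes human vimentin fused at its C-terminus to the engineered peroxidase APEX2. No CFP coding sequence appears in the feature table, which suggests that the fluorescent protein of the parent vector is not retained. Expression is driven by the human cytomegalovirus immediate early enhancer and promoter, and the transcript is terminated by an SV40 polyadenylation signal. The vimentin open reading frame is followed, after a short linker region, by the APEX2 coding sequence and then a C-terminal Flag epitope tag for immunodetection. The automated annotation labels the peroxidase as pea APX1 and the tag as a 3xFLAG fragment. These are homology-based matches. The record specifies that APEX2 derives from soybean ascorbate peroxidase carrying the K14D, W41F, E112K and A134P substitutions, and that the tag is a single Flag epitope.

The backbone carries a high-copy ColE1/pUC-type origin for propagation in E. coli and an f1 origin. A single NeoR/KanR (Tn5 aminoglycoside phosphotransferase) cassette sits behind tandem bacterial (bla) and SV40 early promoters and ends in an HSV TK polyadenylation signal. It provides kanamycin selection in bacteria and could support G418 selection in mammalian cells. Several small annotated fragments (large T antigen, ble, bGH poly(A)) appear to be backbone remnants or partial matches rather than functional elements.

The fusion places APEX2 on the vimentin intermediate filament network. The associated publication title concerns the directed evolution of APEX2 for electron microscopy and proximity labeling, so the construct fits use as a genetically encoded EM contrast tag or proximity labeling reagent at these filaments.
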