Features (pLannotate 1.2.2; 16 found; start..end, strand, type, name):
     61..364     +  enhancer       CMV enhancer: human cytomegalovirus immediate early enhancer
    365..568     +  promoter       CMV promoter: human cytomegalovirus (CMV) immediate early promoter
    591..634     +  misc_feature   MCS (fragment): multiple cloning site
    637..2034    +  CDS            VIM: VIME_HUMAN - Experimental evidence at protein level: Swiss-Prot protein existence level 1. Involved with LARP6 in the stabilization of type I collagen mRNAs for CO1A1 and CO1A2. From Homo sapiens (Human).
   2056..2802    +  CDS            APX1: APX1_PEA - Also known as APPX1. Experimental evidence at protein level: Swiss-Prot protein existence level 1. Plays a key role in hydrogen peroxide removal. From Pisum sativum (Garden pea).
   2806..2825    +  CDS            3xFLAG (fragment): three tandem FLAG® epitope tags
   2845..2928    +  CDS            large T antigen (fragment): large T antigen from SV40 (simian virus 40)
   2951..3072    +  polyA_signal   SV40 poly(A) signal: SV40 polyadenylation signal
   3106..3534    -  rep_origin     f1 ori (sequence partly withheld): f1 bacteriophage origin of replication; arrow indicates direction of (+) strand synthesis
   3561..3665    +  promoter       AmpR promoter: bla
   3667..4024    +  promoter       SV40 promoter: SV40 enhancer and early promoter
   4059..4853    +  CDS            NeoR/KanR: aminoglycoside phosphotransferase from Tn5; aph(3')-II (or nptII); confers resistance to neomycin, kanamycin, and G418 (Geneticin®)
   4874..5026    +  CDS            ble (fragment): BLE_KLEPN - Experimental evidence at protein level: Swiss-Prot protein existence level 1. Binding protein with a strong affinity to the bleomycin family of antibiotics. Binds to CL990; an antimitotic-antibiotic compound. From Klebsiella pneumoniae.
   5085..5132    +  polyA_signal   HSV TK poly(A) signal: herpes simplex virus thymidine kinase polyadenylation signal (Cole and Stacy, 1985)
   5223..5239    -  polyA_signal   bGH poly(A) signal (fragment): bovine growth hormone polyadenylation signal
   5461..6049    +  rep_origin     ori: high-copy-number ColE1/pMB1/pBR322/pUC origin of replication
>Addgene plasmid #66170 | Vimentin - APEX2 in pECFP | depositor full sequence | sequence record 113682 | full plasmid sequence
TAGTTATTAATAGTAATCAATTACGGGGTCATTAGTTCATAGCCCATATATGGAGTTCCGCGTTACATAA
CTTACGGTAAATGGCCCGCCTGGCTGACCGCCCAACGACCCCCGCCCATTGACGTCAATAATGACGTATG
TTCCCATAGTAACGCCAATAGGGACTTTCCATTGACGTCAATGGGTGGAGTATTTACGGTAAACTGCCCA
CTTGGCAGTACATCAAGTGTATCATATGCCAAGTACGCCCCCTATTGACGTCAATGACGGTAAATGGCCC
GCCTGGCATTATGCCCAGTACATGACCTTATGGGACTTTCCTACTTGGCAGTACATCTACGTATTAGTCA
TCGCTATTACCATGGTGATGCGGTTTTGGCAGTACATCAATGGGCGTGGATAGCGGTTTGACTCACGGGG
ATTTCCAAGTCTCCACCCCATTGACGTCAATGGGAGTTTGTTTTGGCACCAAAATCAACGGGACTTTCCA
AAATGTCGTAACAACTCCGCCCCATTGACGCAAATGGGCGGTAGGCGTGTACGGTGGGAGGTCTATATAA
GCAGAGCTGGTTTAGTGAACCGTCAGATCCGCTAGCGCTACCGGACTCAGATCTCGAGCTCAAGCTTCGA
ATTCCCATGTCCACCAGGTCCGTGTCCTCGTCCTCCTACCGCAGGATGTTCGGCGGCCCGGGCACCGCGA
GCCGGCCGAGCTCCAGCCGGAGCTACGTGACTACGTCCACCCGCACCTACAGCCTGGGCAGCGCGCTGCG
CCCCAGCACCAGCCGCAGCCTCTACGCCTCGTCCCCGGGCGGCGTGTATGCCACGCGCTCCTCTGCCGTG
CGCCTGCGGAGCAGCGTGCCCGGGGTGCGGCTCCTGCAGGACTCGGTGGACTTCTCGCTGGCCGACGCCA
TCAACACCGAGTTCAAGAACACCCGCACCAACGAGAAGGTGGAGCTGCAGGAGCTGAATGACCGCTTCGC
CAACTACATCGACAAGGTGCGCTTCCTGGAGCAGCAGAATAAGATCCTGCTGGCCGAGCTCGAGCAGCTC
AAGGGCCAAGGCAAGTCGCGCCTGGGGGACCTCTACGAGGAGGAGATGCGGGAGCTGCGCCGGCAGGTGG
ACCAGCTAACCAACGACAAAGCCCGCGTCGAGGTGGAGCGCGACAACCTGGCCGAGGACATCATGCGCCT
CCGGGAGAAATTGCAGGAGGAGATGCTTCAGAGAGAGGAAGCCGAAAACACCCTGCAATCTTTCAGACAG
GATGTTGACAATGCGTCTCTGGCACGTCTTGACCTTGAACGCAAAGTGGAATCTTTGCAAGAAGAGATTG
CCTTTTTGAAGAAACTCCACGAAGAGGAAATCCAGGAGCTGCAGGCTCAGATTCAGGAACAGCATGTCCA
AATCGATGTGGATGTTTCCAAGCCTGACCTCACGGCTGCCCTGCGTGACGTACGTCAGCAATATGAAAGT
GTGGCTGCCAAGAACCTGCAGGAGGCAGAAGAATGGTACAAATCCAAGTTTGCTGACCTCTCTGAGGCTG
CCAACCGGAACAATGACGCCCTGCGCCAGGCAAAGCAGGAGTCCACTGAGTACCGGAGACAGGTGCAGTC
CCTCACCTGTGAAGTGGATGCCCTTAAAGGAACCAATGAGTCCCTGGAACGCCAGATGCGTGAAATGGAA
GAGAACTTTGCCGTTGAAGCTGCTAACTACCAAGACACTATTGGCCGCCTGCAGGATGAGATTCAGAATA
TGAAGGAGGAAATGGCTCGTCACCTTCGTGAATACCAAGACCTGCTCAATGTTAAGATGGCCCTTGACAT
TGAGATTGCCACCTACAGGAAGCTGCTGGAAGGCGAGGAGAGCAGGATTTCTCTGCCTCTTCCAAACTTT
TCCTCCCTGAACCTGAGGGAAACTAATCTGGATTCACTCCCTCTGGTTGATACCCACTCAAAAAGGACAC
TTCTGATTAAGACGGTTGAAACTAGAGATGGACAGGTTATCAACGAAACTTCTCAGCATCACGATGACCT
TGAAGGGGATCCACCGGTCGCCACCGGGAAATCATACCCAACAGTGTCCGCAGACTACCAGGATGCCGTG
GAGAAAGCCAAGAAGAAGCTGAGAGGGTTTATCGCAGAAAAGAGGTGCGCACCTCTGATGCTGAGACTGG
CTTTCCACAGCGCAGGCACCTTTGACAAGGGAACCAAAACAGGCGGACCCTTTGGAACAATCAAGCACCC
TGCTGAACTGGCACATAGTGCCAACAATGGGCTGGACATCGCCGTGCGGCTGCTGGAACCTCTGAAAGCA
GAGTTCCCAATTCTGTCCTACGCCGATTTTTATCAGCTGGCAGGAGTGGTCGCTGTGGAGGTCACTGGGG
GCCCCAAGGTGCCTTTCCACCCAGGACGGGAGGACAAACCAGAACCACCTCCAGAGGGGCGCCTGCCAGA
TCCGACAAAGGGCTCCGACCATCTGCGAGATGTGTTTGGGAAAGCTATGGGCCTGACTGACCAGGATATC
GTCGCACTGTCTGGAGGGCACACCATTGGCGCCGCTCATAAGGAAAGGTCAGGCTTCGAGGGACCCTGGA
CAAGCAACCCCCTGATTTTCGACAATTCTTACTTTACTGAACTGCTGAGTGGAGAGAAGGAAGGGCTGCT
GCAGCTGCCCAGCGACAAAGCCCTGCTGTCCGATCCCGTGTTCAGACCTCTGGTCGATAAGTATGCAGCC
GACGAGGATGCTTTTTTCGCAGATTACGCAGAAGCACATCAGAAGCTGTCAGAACTGGGATTTGCCGACG
CCGATTATAAGGACGATGATGACAAATAAGCGGCCGCGACTCTAGATCATAATCAGCCATACCACATTTG
TAGAGGTTTTACTTGCTTTAAAAAACCTCCCACACCTCCCCCTGAACCTGAAACATAAAATGAATGCAAT
TGTTGTTGTTAACTTGTTTATTGCAGCTTATAATGGTTACAAATAAAGCAATAGCATCACAAATTTCACA
AATAAAGCATTTTTTTCACTGCATTCTAGTTGTGGTTTGTCCAAACTCATCAATGTATCTTAAGGCGTAA
ATTGTAAGCGTTAATATTTTGTTAAAATTCGCGTTAAATTTTTGTTAAATCAGCTCATTTTTTAACCAAT
AGGCCGAAATCGGCAAAATCCCTTATAAATCAAAAGAATAGACCGAGATAGGGT
[37 nt withheld, positions 3205-3241]
AAAGAACGTGGACTCCAACGTCAAAGG
[49 nt withheld, positions 3269-3317]
T
[91 nt withheld, positions 3319-3409]
G
[124 nt withheld, positions 3411-3534]
CAGGTGGCACTTTTCGGGGAAATGTGCGCGGAACCCCTATTTGTTTATTTTTCTAAATACATTCAAATAT
GTATCCGCTCATGAGACAATAACCCTGATAAATGCTTCAATAATATTGAAAAAGGAAGAGTCCTGAGGCG
GAAAGAACCAGCTGTGGAATGTGTGTCAGTTAGGGTGTGGAAAGTCCCCAGGCTCCCCAGCAGGCAGAAG
TATGCAAAGCATGCATCTCAATTAGTCAGCAACCAGGTGTGGAAAGTCCCCAGGCTCCCCAGCAGGCAGA
AGTATGCAAAGCATGCATCTCAATTAGTCAGCAACCATAGTCCCGCCCCTAACTCCGCCCATCCCGCCCC
TAACTCCGCCCAGTTCCGCCCATTCTCCGCCCCATGGCTGACTAATTTTTTTTATTTATGCAGAGGCCGA
GGCCGCCTCGGCCTCTGAGCTATTCCAGAAGTAGTGAGGAGGCTTTTTTGGAGGCCTAGGCTTTTGCAAA
GATCGATCAAGAGACAGGATGAGGATCGTTTCGCATGATTGAACAAGATGGATTGCACGCAGGTTCTCCG
GCCGCTTGGGTGGAGAGGCTATTCGGCTATGACTGGGCACAACAGACAATCGGCTGCTCTGATGCCGCCG
TGTTCCGGCTGTCAGCGCAGGGGCGCCCGGTTCTTTTTGTCAAGACCGACCTGTCCGGTGCCCTGAATGA
ACTGCAAGACGAGGCAGCGCGGCTATCGTGGCTGGCCACGACGGGCGTTCCTTGCGCAGCTGTGCTCGAC
GTTGTCACTGAAGCGGGAAGGGACTGGCTGCTATTGGGCGAAGTGCCGGGGCAGGATCTCCTGTCATCTC
ACCTTGCTCCTGCCGAGAAAGTATCCATCATGGCTGATGCAATGCGGCGGCTGCATACGCTTGATCCGGC
TACCTGCCCATTCGACCACCAAGCGAAACATCGCATCGAGCGAGCACGTACTCGGATGGAAGCCGGTCTT
GTCGATCAGGATGATCTGGACGAAGAGCATCAGGGGCTCGCGCCAGCCGAACTGTTCGCCAGGCTCAAGG
CGAGCATGCCCGACGGCGAGGATCTCGTCGTGACCCATGGCGATGCCTGCTTGCCGAATATCATGGTGGA
AAATGGCCGCTTTTCTGGATTCATCGACTGTGGCCGGCTGGGTGTGGCGGACCGCTATCAGGACATAGCG
TTGGCTACCCGTGATATTGCTGAAGAGCTTGGCGGCGAATGGGCTGACCGCTTCCTCGTGCTTTACGGTA
TCGCCGCTCCCGATTCGCAGCGCATCGCCTTCTATCGCCTTCTTGACGAGTTCTTCTGAGCGGGACTCTG
GGGTTCGAAATGACCGACCAAGCGACGCCCAACCTGCCATCACGAGATTTCGATTCCACCGCCGCCTTCT
ATGAAAGGTTGGGCTTCGGAATCGTTTTCCGGGACGCCGGCTGGATGATCCTCCAGCGCGGGGATCTCAT
GCTGGAGTTCTTCGCCCACCCTAGGGGGAGGCTAACTGAAACACGGAAGGAGACAATACCGGAAGGAACC
CGCGCTATGACGGCAATAAAAAGACAGAATAAAACGCACGGTGTTGGGTCGTTTGTTCATAAACGCGGGG
TTCGGTCCCAGGGCTGGCACTCTGTCGATACCCCACCGAGACCCCATTGGGGCCAATACGCCCGCGTTTC
TTCCTTTTCCCCACCCCACCCCCCAAGTTCGGGTGAAGGCCCAGGGCTCGCAGCCAACGTCGGGGCGGCA
GGCCCTGCCATAGCCTCAGGTTACTCATATATACTTTAGATTGATTTAAAACTTCATTTTTAATTTAAAA
GGATCTAGGTGAAGATCCTTTTTGATAATCTCATGACCAAAATCCCTTAACGTGAGTTTTCGTTCCACTG
AGCGTCAGACCCCGTAGAAAAGATCAAAGGATCTTCTTGAGATCCTTTTTTTCTGCGCGTAATCTGCTGC
TTGCAAACAAAAAAACCACCGCTACCAGCGGTGGTTTGTTTGCCGGATCAAGAGCTACCAACTCTTTTTC
CGAAGGTAACTGGCTTCAGCAGAGCGCAGATACCAAATACTGTCCTTCTAGTGTAGCCGTAGTTAGGCCA
CCACTTCAAGAACTCTGTAGCACCGCCTACATACCTCGCTCTGCTAATCCTGTTACCAGTGGCTGCTGCC
AGTGGCGATAAGTCGTGTCTTACCGGGTTGGACTCAAGACGATAGTTACCGGATAAGGCGCAGCGGTCGG
GCTGAACGGGGGGTTCGTGCACACAGCCCAGCTTGGAGCGAACGACCTACACCGAACTGAGATACCTACA
GCGTGAGCTATGAGAAAGCGCCACGCTTCCCGAAGGGAGAAAGGCGGACAGGTATCCGGTAAGCGGCAGG
GTCGGAACAGGAGAGCGCACGAGGGAGCTTCCAGGGGGAAACGCCTGGTATCTTTATAGTCCTGTCGGGT
TTCGCCACCTCTGACTTGAGCGTCGATTTTTGTGATGCTCGTCAGGGGGGCGGAGCCTATGGAAAAACGC
CAGCAACGCGGCCTTTTTACGGTTCCTGGCCTTTTGCTGGCCTTTTGCTCACATGTTCTTTCCTGCGTTA
TCCCCTGATTCTGTGGATAACCGTATTACCGCCATGCAT
