>Addgene plasmid #66170 | Vimentin - APEX2 in pECFP | depositor partial sequence | sequence record 113683 | coding region of plasmid
ATGTCCACCAGGTCCGTGTCCTCGTCCTCCTACCGCAGGATGTTCGGCGGCCCGGGCACCGCGAGCCGGC
CGAGCTCCAGCCGGAGCTACGTGACTACGTCCACCCGCACCTACAGCCTGGGCAGCGCGCTGCGCCCCAG
CACCAGCCGCAGCCTCTACGCCTCGTCCCCGGGCGGCGTGTATGCCACGCGCTCCTCTGCCGTGCGCCTG
CGGAGCAGCGTGCCCGGGGTGCGGCTCCTGCAGGACTCGGTGGACTTCTCGCTGGCCGACGCCATCAACA
CCGAGTTCAAGAACACCCGCACCAACGAGAAGGTGGAGCTGCAGGAGCTGAATGACCGCTTCGCCAACTA
CATCGACAAGGTGCGCTTCCTGGAGCAGCAGAATAAGATCCTGCTGGCCGAGCTCGAGCAGCTCAAGGGC
CAAGGCAAGTCGCGCCTGGGGGACCTCTACGAGGAGGAGATGCGGGAGCTGCGCCGGCAGGTGGACCAGC
TAACCAACGACAAAGCCCGCGTCGAGGTGGAGCGCGACAACCTGGCCGAGGACATCATGCGCCTCCGGGA
GAAATTGCAGGAGGAGATGCTTCAGAGAGAGGAAGCCGAAAACACCCTGCAATCTTTCAGACAGGATGTT
GACAATGCGTCTCTGGCACGTCTTGACCTTGAACGCAAAGTGGAATCTTTGCAAGAAGAGATTGCCTTTT
TGAAGAAACTCCACGAAGAGGAAATCCAGGAGCTGCAGGCTCAGATTCAGGAACAGCATGTCCAAATCGA
TGTGGATGTTTCCAAGCCTGACCTCACGGCTGCCCTGCGTGACGTACGTCAGCAATATGAAAGTGTGGCT
GCCAAGAACCTGCAGGAGGCAGAAGAATGGTACAAATCCAAGTTTGCTGACCTCTCTGAGGCTGCCAACC
GGAACAATGACGCCCTGCGCCAGGCAAAGCAGGAGTCCACTGAGTACCGGAGACAGGTGCAGTCCCTCAC
CTGTGAAGTGGATGCCCTTAAAGGAACCAATGAGTCCCTGGAACGCCAGATGCGTGAAATGGAAGAGAAC
TTTGCCGTTGAAGCTGCTAACTACCAAGACACTATTGGCCGCCTGCAGGATGAGATTCAGAATATGAAGG
AGGAAATGGCTCGTCACCTTCGTGAATACCAAGACCTGCTCAATGTTAAGATGGCCCTTGACATTGAGAT
TGCCACCTACAGGAAGCTGCTGGAAGGCGAGGAGAGCAGGATTTCTCTGCCTCTTCCAAACTTTTCCTCC
CTGAACCTGAGGGAAACTAATCTGGATTCACTCCCTCTGGTTGATACCCACTCAAAAAGGACACTTCTGA
TTAAGACGGTTGAAACTAGAGATGGACAGGTTATCAACGAAACTTCTCAGCATCACGATGACCTTGAAGG
GGATCCACCGGTCGCCACCGGGAAATCATACCCAACAGTGTCCGCAGACTACCAGGATGCCGTGGAGAAA
GCCAAGAAGAAGCTGAGAGGGTTTATCGCAGAAAAGAGGTGCGCACCTCTGATGCTGAGACTGGCTTTCC
ACAGCGCAGGCACCTTTGACAAGGGAACCAAAACAGGCGGACCCTTTGGAACAATCAAGCACCCTGCTGA
ACTGGCACATAGTGCCAACAATGGGCTGGACATCGCCGTGCGGCTGCTGGAACCTCTGAAAGCAGAGTTC
CCAATTCTGTCCTACGCCGATTTTTATCAGCTGGCAGGAGTGGTCGCTGTGGAGGTCACTGGGGGCCCCA
AGGTGCCTTTCCACCCAGGACGGGAGGACAAACCAGAACCACCTCCAGAGGGGCGCCTGCCAGATCCGAC
AAAGGGCTCCGACCATCTGCGAGATGTGTTTGGGAAAGCTATGGGCCTGACTGACCAGGATATCGTCGCA
CTGTCTGGAGGGCACACCATTGGCGCCGCTCATAAGGAAAGGTCAGGCTTCGAGGGACCCTGGACAAGCA
ACCCCCTGATTTTCGACAATTCTTACTTTACTGAACTGCTGAGTGGAGAGAAGGAAGGGCTGCTGCAGCT
GCCCAGCGACAAAGCCCTGCTGTCCGATCCCGTGTTCAGACCTCTGGTCGATAAGTATGCAGCCGACGAG
GATGCTTTTTTCGCAGATTACGCAGAAGCACATCAGAAGCTGTCAGAACTGGGATTTGCCGACGCCGATT
ATAAGGACGATGATGACAAATAA
