>Addgene plasmid #66170 | Vimentin - APEX2 in pECFP | addgene partial sequence | sequence record 118834 | SV40pA-R 5'-GAAATTTGTGATGCTATTGC-3'
TTATAAGCTGCAATAAACAAGTTAACAACAACAATTGCATTCATTTTATGTTTCAGGTTCAGGGGGAGGT
GTGGGAGGTTTTTTAAAGCAAGTAAAACCTCTACAAATGTGGTATGGCTGATTATGATCTAGAGTCGCGG
CCGCTTATTTGTCATCATCGTCCTTATAATCGGCGTCGGCAAATCCCAGTTCTGACAGCTTCTGATGTGC
TTCTGCGTAATCTGCGAAAAAAGCATCCTCGTCGGCTGCATACTTATCGACCAGAGGTCTGAACACGGGA
TCGGACAGCAGGGCTTTGTCGCTGGGCAGCTGCAGCAGCCCTTCCTTCTCTCCACTCAGCAGTTCAGTAA
AGTAAGAATTGTCGAAAATCAGGGGGTTGCTTGTCCAGGGTCCCTCGAAGCCTGACCTTTCCTTATGAGC
GGCGCCAATGGTGTGCCCTCCAGACAGTGCGACGATATCCTGGTCAGTCAGGCCCATAGCTTTCCCAAAC
ACATCTCGCAGATGGTCGGAGCCCTTTGTCGGATCTGGCAGGCGCCCCTCTGGAGGTGGTTCTGGTTTGT
CCTCCCGTCCTGGGTGGAAAGGCACCTTGGGGCCCCCAGTGACCTCCACAGCGACCACTCCTGCCAGCTG
ATAAAAATCGGCGTAGGACAGAATTGGGAACTCTGCTTTCAGAGGTTCCAGCAGCCGCACGGCGATGTCC
AGCCCATTGTTGGCACTATGTGCCAGTTCAGCAGGGTGCTTGATTGTTCCAAAGGGTCCGCCTGTTTTGG
TTCCCTTGTCAAAGGTGCCTGCGCTGTGGAAAGCCAGTCTCAGCATCAGAGGTGCGCACCTCTTTTCTGC
GATAAACCCTCTCAGCTTCTTCTTGGCTTTCTCCACGGCATCCTGGTAGTCTGCGGACACTGTTGGGTAT
GATTTCCCGGTGGCGACCGGTGGATCCCCTTCAAGGTCATCGTGATGCTGAGAAGTTTCGTTGATAACCT
GTCCATCTCTAGTTTCAACCGTCTTAATCAGAAGTGTCCTTTTTGAGTGGGTATCAACCAGAGGGAGTGA
ATCC
