>Addgene plasmid #66170 | Vimentin - APEX2 in pECFP | addgene partial sequence | sequence record 119133 | CMV-F 5'-CGCAAATGGGCGGTAGGCGTG-3'
CTATATAAGCAGAGCTGGTTTAGTGAACCGTCAGATCCGCTAGCGCTACCGGACTCAGATCTCGAGCTCA
AGCTTCGAATTCCCATGTCCACCAGGTCCGTGTCCTCGTCCTCCTACCGCAGGATGTTCGGCGGCCCGGG
CACCGCGAGCCGGCCGAGCTCCAGCCGGAGCTACGTGACTACGTCCACCCGCACCTACAGCCTGGGCAGC
GCGCTGCGCCCCAGCACCAGCCGCAGCCTCTACGCCTCGTCCCCGGGCGGCGTGTATGCCACGCGCTCCT
CTGCCGTGCGCCTGCGGAGCAGCGTGCCCGGGGTGCGGCTCCTGCAGGACTCGGTGGACTTCTCGCTGGC
CGACGCCATCAACACCGAGTTCAAGAACACCCGCACCAACGAGAAGGTGGAGCTGCAGGAGCTGAATGAC
CGCTTCGCCAACTACATCGACAAGGTGCGCTTCCTGGAGCAGCAGAATAAGATCCTGCTGGCCGAGCTCG
AGCAGCTCAAGGGCCAAGGCAAGTCGCGCCTGGGGGACCTCTACGAGGAGGAGATGCGGGAGCTGCGCCG
GCAGGTGGACCAGCTAACCAACGACAAAGCCCGCGTCGAGGTGGAGCGCGACAACCTGGCCGAGGACATC
ATGCGCCTCCGGGAGAAATTGCAGGAGGAGATGCTTCAGAGAGAGGAAGCCGAAAACACCCTGCAATCTT
TCAGACAGGATGTTGACAATGCGTCTCTGGCACGTCTTGACCTTGAACGCAAAGTGGAATCTTTGCAAGA
AGAGATTGCCTTTTTGAAGAAACTCCACGAAGAGGAAATCCAGGAGCTGCAGGCTCAGATTCAGGAACAG
CATGTCCAAATCGATGTGGATGTTTCCAAGCCTGACCTCACGGCTGCCCTGCGTGACGTACGTCAGCAAT
ATGAAAGTGTGGCTGCCAAGAACCTGCAGGAGGCAGAAGAATGGTACAAATCCAAGTTTGCTGACCTCTC
TGAGGCTGCCAACCGGAACAATGACGCCCTGCGCCAGGCAAAGCAGGAGTCCACTGAGTACCGGAGACAG
GTGCAGTCCCTCACCTGTGAAGTGGATGCCCTTAAAGGAACCAATGAGTCCCTGGAACGCCAGATGCGTG
AAATGGAA
